>Addgene plasmid #39302 | human EB1-GFP mutagenized D88 K89 D94 K95 all converted to A (JB141) | addgene partial sequence | sequence record 51255 | EGFP-N 5'-CGTCGCCGTCCAGCTCGACCAG-3'
GCTCCTCGCCCTTGCTCACCATGGTGGCGACCGGTGGATCCCGATACTCTTCTTGCTCCTCCTGTGGGCC
CCCTTCATCAGGTATCACAAAGCCTTCATCTGTGGCATACAGAATGTCTACAATCCTCTGCAATACAGGG
TCGTTTTCCCCCTCGTTCTCCTGGCAAATCAATTCAATGTTCCGTAGCTTTCCGAAGTAGAAATCCCTCT
CTTTCTCCAAGTCTTCAACAGTAAGTTTCAATACGTTGACCTGCTGCATCAACTCAGCTGCCTCGTCGTC
TCCGTTGCCCACACCAGGGTTCTTTCGCACCACACCAGGGCCAGCCTTAGGAGCCGCAGCGGTTCTCTGT
GTTGAGATGGGCCTCTGGGGAGCTGCACTGCTAGAAGTGAGAGGTTTCTTCGGTTTATTCAGAGCTGGAG
CAACAAGGGAAGGAGCCACTGCAGTTTCTTGACCTTGTCTAGCAGCCACAGGGTCATAGTCTTTTCCATC
ATAGTTTGCATCGAAAAACTTCTTGAACCACTGAACGAATTCAAAATTGTCCTGAAACTTTCCTTTTACT
AATGCGGCCACAGGAATTATTGCGGCAACACCCATTCTCTTAAAACCTGCTTGTAGTATTTTGAAGTTCT
GGATGTACTCGTGTTCTAGCTTAGCTTGGAATTTCACTTTCTTCAAGGCAATGGAGCCAGGGAACAGCAT
GTCCATAAACTGACAATACGCAGCCCCTGAGCACAACTGTTCGATCTTTGTCAGATTCAACTGCAGAGAC
TCATTGATCCAGGCCAGCATGTCATGTCGACTTAGGTTATCAC
