[The description below was written by a language model from this plasmid's Addgene catalogue record.]
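Description:
Human EB1-GFP mutagenized D88 K89 D94 K95 all converted to A (JB141) is a mammalian expression plasmid built on the Clontech pEGFP-N1 backbone, with a total size of about 5.5 kb (roughly 4.7 kb of backbone plus an 804 bp insert). It is propagated in E. coli under kanamycin selection. The same resistance cassette supports selection of transfected mammalian cells with G418, since the recorded mammalian marker is neomycin. The record lists copy number as unknown and includes no feature table, so the origins of replication and other backbone elements are not itemised.

The payload is the human MAPRE1 coding sequence, which encodes the microtubule plus-end tracking protein EB1. It was cloned between XhoI and BamHI sites, and both sites were retained. Expression is driven by the CMV immediate-early promoter. The insert sits upstream of the backbone's EGFP, so the product is EB1 with a C-terminal EGFP tag. The defining feature is a quadruple alanine substitution, D88A, K89A, D94A and K95A, which replaces four charged residues in the N-terminal part of the protein.

The record does not state what these mutations are meant to do. A construct of this design would typically be transfected into mammalian cells to image the localisation and dynamics of the mutant fusion protein. It could be compared with wild-type EB1-GFP to see how these charged residues contribute to EB1 behaviour at microtubules. The CMV and EGFP-N sequencing primer sites flank the insert and allow the mutations to be verified.
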