Addgene plasmid #39302: human EB1-GFP mutagenized D88 K89 D94 K95 all converted to A (JB141)
Depositing lab: Tim Mitchison & Jennifer Tirnauer. Depositing organization: Harvard Medical School.
Backbone
  Vector backbone: pEGFP-N1
  Backbone manufacturer: Clontech
  Backbone size w/o insert (bp): 4700
  Total vector size (bp): 5504
  Vector type: Mammalian Expression
  Selectable markers: Neomycin (select with G418)
Growth in bacteria
  Bacterial resistance: Kanamycin, 50 μg/mL
  Growth temperature: 37°C
  Growth strain: DH5alpha
  Copy number: Unknown
Gene/Insert
  Gene/Insert name: EB1 (alt name: MAPRE1)
  Species: H. sapiens (human)
  Insert size (bp): 804
  Mutation: D88A, K89A, D94A and K95A
  Entrez Gene: MAPRE1 (a.k.a. EB1)
  Promoter: CMV
  Tag / fusion protein: EGFP (C terminal on backbone)
  Cloning method: Restriction Enzyme; 5′ cloning site Xho1 (not destroyed); 3′ cloning site BamH1 (not destroyed)
  Sequencing primers: 5′ CMV-F; 3′ EGFP-N
Terms and licenses: Academic/Nonprofit Terms; Industry Terms: Not Available to Industry
How to cite: human EB1-GFP mutagenized D88 K89 D94 K95 all converted to A (JB141) was a gift from Tim Mitchison & Jennifer Tirnauer (Addgene plasmid # 39302 ; http://n2t.net/addgene:39302 ; RRID:Addgene_39302)
